Addgene plasmid #53108: pME18ST-d5-HT1B
Purpose: Expression of Drosophila 5-HT1B
Depositing lab: Leslie Vosshall. Depositing organization: Rockefeller University. Publication: Small molecule drug screening in Drosophila identifies the 5HT2A receptor as a feeding modulation target. Gasque G, Conway S, Huang J, Rao Y, Vosshall LB. Sci Rep. 2013;3:srep02120. doi: 10.1038/srep02120. PubMed 23817146.
Backbone
  Vector backbone: pME18ST
Growth in bacteria
  Bacterial resistance: Ampicillin, 100 μg/mL
  Growth temperature: 37°C
  Growth strain: DH5alpha
  Copy number: Unknown
Gene/Insert
  Gene/Insert name: 5HT1B (alt name: Serotonin receptor 1B)
  Species: D. melanogaster (fly)
  Entrez Gene: 5-HT1B (a.k.a. Dmel_CG15113, 5-HT-dro2B, 5-HT1BDro, 5-HT[1B]Dro, 5-HT[[1BDro]], 5-HT[[1B]], 5-HT[[1B]]DRO, 5-HT[[1B]]Dro, 5-HT[[dro2B]], 5HT-R2B, 5HT-dro2B, 5HT-dro[[2B]], 5HT1B, 5htdro2b, CG15113, CG30126, DRO2B, Dm5HTdro2B, Dmel\CG15113, Dmel_CG30126, d5-HT1B)
  Cloning method: Restriction Enzyme; 5′ cloning site XhoI (not destroyed); 3′ cloning site NotI (not destroyed)
  Sequencing primers: 5′ pcDL-F (5'-GTTGCCTTTACTTCTAGGCCT-3'); 3′ SV40pA-R (5'-GAAATTTGTGATGCTATTGC-3')
Terms and licenses: Academic/Nonprofit Terms; Industry Terms: Not Available to Industry
Depositor comments: Note that this plasmid has a few differences from the Entrez Genbank reference sequence for Drosophila 5-HT1B. It was cloned from transgenic fly that has UAS-d5-HT1B (Bloomington #27632) and can be considered a functional variant. Plasmid can be directly used for expression in HEK cells. Insert cloned into the NotI and XhoI sites. Has a vertebrate Kozak sequence (GCCACC) immediately upstream of the ATG.
How to cite: pME18ST-d5-HT1B was a gift from Leslie Vosshall (Addgene plasmid # 53108 ; http://n2t.net/addgene:53108 ; RRID:Addgene_53108)
