[The description below was written by a language model from this plasmid's Addgene catalogue record.]
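Description:
pME18ST-d5-HT1B is a mammalian expression plasmid built on the pME18ST backbone that carries the Drosophila melanogaster serotonin receptor 1B (5-HT1B, CG15113). It is propagated in E. coli under ampicillin selection; the record lists its copy number as unknown and names neither the bacterial origin of replication nor any marker for selection in mammalian cells.

The receptor coding sequence was inserted by restriction cloning between XhoI at the 5′ end and NotI at the 3′ end, and both sites remain intact, so the insert can be excised or exchanged. A vertebrate Kozak consensus sits immediately upstream of the start codon to favour efficient translation initiation in mammalian cells. The promoter is not stated explicitly. The recommended sequencing primers, one of the pcDL type reading in from upstream and one in an SV40 polyadenylation region reading back from downstream, suggest a pcDL-family expression cassette terminated by an SV40 poly(A) signal, but this is an inference from the primer names rather than a recorded feature. No epitope tags or reporters are listed.

The insert was cloned from a transgenic fly line carrying a UAS-d5-HT1B transgene and differs at a few positions from the reference sequence for the gene; the depositor regards it as a functional variant. According to the depositor, the plasmid can be used directly for expression in HEK cells. The associated study was a small-molecule drug screen in Drosophila that identified a serotonin receptor as a target for modulating feeding, which fits a use in heterologous expression of the fly receptor, though the record does not describe the specific assays performed with this plasmid.
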