>Addgene plasmid #53108 | pME18ST-d5-HT1B | addgene partial sequence | sequence record 83598 | pcDL-F 5'-GTTGCCTTTACTTCTAGGCCT-3'
AAGCTGCGGAATTCCGGAATTTCCCTCGAGGCCACCATGCTGAAAACTGTGACAACAGCAATGGCTGCCG
GCGATGACGATGTCCCAGCGAGCATTTTGGAAATAGAACTGCCAGCCATTTTGCTCAACGAGAGCCTCTT
CATCGAGCTGAATGGCAATCTCACCCAGCTGGTGGACACGACCAGCAATCTCAGCCAAATCGTCTGGAAT
CGCAGCGTAAACGGCAATGGAAACAGCAACACTTTCGACCTGGTCGATGACGAACAAGGGCGGGCGGCGG
TCGAATTTTGGCTACTAGTCAAAATGATCGCCATGGCCGTGGTGCTGGGACTCATGATACTCGTCACCAT
CATAGGCAACGTATTCGTAATTGCCGCCATTATACTCGAGAGAAACTTGCAGAATGTTGCCAATTATTTG
GTTGCATCTCTGGCAGTGGCTGATTTATTTGTTGCCTGCCTTGTCATGCCGCTTGGCGCCGTCTACGAGA
TAAGTAATGGATGGATATTGGGACCGGAACTGTGCGACATTTGGACGTCTTGCGATGTCCTTTGCTGCAC
AGCATCCATACTGCACCTGGTGGCCATTGCGGCGGACAGATATTGGACCGTGACCAATATCGACTACAAC
AATCTGCGGACACCGCGACGCGTATTCCTCATGATTTTCTGCGTCTGGTTTGCGGCGCTGATTGTTTCCT
TGGCCCCCCAATTTGGCTGGAAGGATCCGGATTACATGAAGCGCATCGAGGAGCAGCACTGCATGGTGTC
GCAGGATGTGGGCTATCAGATATTTGCCACCTGTTGCACTTTCTATGTGCCGCTGCTGGTAATTCTGTTT
CTTTACTGGAAAATCTACATTATTGCCAGAAAGCGCATTCAACGACGCGCCCAGAAGTCATTCAATGTCA
CACTAACCGAGACTGACTGCGATTCGGCGGTGCGGGAGCTGAAGAAGGAGCGCAGCAAGCGACGGGCGGA
GCGCAAGCGTCTGGAGGCGGGCGAGCGGACACCAGTGGACGGCGACGGGACGGGCGGACAGTTGCAGCGA
CGTACCCGCAAACGGATGCGTATATGTTTTGG
