>Addgene plasmid #53108 | pME18ST-d5-HT1B | addgene partial sequence | sequence record 83600 | SV40pA-R 5'-GAAATTTGTGATGCTATTGC-3'
TTATAAGCTGCATAACAGTTAACAACAACAATTGCATTCATTTTATGTTTCAGGTTCAGGGGGAGGTGTG
GGAGGTTTTTTCTCTAGACTAGTCTAGCGGCCGCTCAAATTTTCGCACTGCGCGCTCGAGCGGCAGCCTT
TCGACCGAAGAGAATCCTCTTGAAGGCCCGTCGAAATTCTGGATTGAAGATGGTGTAGATGACCGGATTC
AAGGTCGAGTTGAAGTAGCCCAGCCAGAGGAAGAGCGATGCCACCGCCGTGTGGATCTCGCACTCCTTGC
ACAGGCTCATGGTGAGGGCCATTACGAAGAATGGCAGCCAGCAGATGACGAAGGCGCCGGTGATGATGGC
CAGCGTCTGGGCGGCCTTTCTCTCCCTCTTCGCCTCCAGGAGCTGTCGCCGCTTGGCCAGTTTCTGGTGC
GGATTGGCAATGCTGGCCAGCACTCCGCCCAGCCCCACTCCGGCATTCTTGCCCTCCGTTCCGGCTCCCT
CCTCACCACTTCCGCTTCCACTTCCGCCAGCTACCGCTCCCGCTACCGTTCCTGCTCCTGACAGTGCCTT
CTCCGATGGCGTGGTCGTGGTCAGGCAACCAACACCACCCATGGCGATGGACTGGGCCAGCGGCGTAATG
GCATTCAGATGCGAGGCTATCAGATGGTGCTGCGTGGCATGGGCCACCTGCTGCGACAGCGTGATGATTT
CATTCGCGTTGCTGGTGCGATAATCATCCGCATCGCTGGACACGGTGGTTAGTTCGGTGCCCGCGTGGCT
TTTGTTGTCGTAGTTGCTGGTGCTGAACTCGGTCTCCTCGCGCGTAATGGCCAAACTGGCGAAATCCACG
GCAATGGCGGCCATCGATCTGGCCACCGCGCCCTCCGATCCCGCCACCACATTGGCCGTGTTCGTGTTGC
GGCCAAAACATATACGCATCCGTTTGCGGGTACGTCGCTGCAACTGTCCGCCCGTCCCGTCGCCGTCCAC
TGGTGTCCGCTCGCCCGCCTCCAGACGCTTGCGCTCCGCCCGTCGCTTGCTGCGCTCCTTCTTCAGCTCC
CGCACCGCCGAATCGCAGTCAGTCTCGGTTAGTGTGACATTGAATGA
